>Addgene plasmid #24503 | pcDNA3-Ro2 | depositor partial sequence | sequence record 11420 | Author sequence
ATGGACAGCAAAGGTTCGTCGCAGAAAGGGTCCCGCCTGCTCCTGCTGCTGGTGGTGTCAAATCTACTCT
TGTGCCAGGGTGTGGTCTCCGATTACAAAGATGATGATGATGTCGACTCCCCGATCCAGATCTTCCGCGG
GGAGCCGGGCCCTACCTGCGCCCCGAGCGCCTGCCTGCCCCCCAACAGCAGCGCCTGGTTTCCCGGCTGG
GCCGAGCCCGACAGCAACGGCAGCGCCGGCTCGGAGGACGCGCAGCTGGAGCCCGCGCACATCTCCCCGG
CCATCCCGGTCATCATCACGGCGGTCTACTCCGTAGTGTTCGTCGTGGGCTTGGTGGGCAACTCGCTGGT
CATGTTCGTGATCATCCGATACACAAAGATGAAGACAGCAACCAACATTTACATATTTAACCTGGCTTTG
GCAGATGCTTTAGTTACTACAACCATGCCCTTTCAGAGTACGGTCTACTTGATGAATTCTTGGCCTTTTG
GAGATGTTCTGTGCAAGATTGTCATTTCCATTGACTACTACAACATGTTTACCAGCATATTCACCTTGAC
CATGATGAGTGTGGACCGTTACATTGCCGTGTGCCACCCTGTGAAAGCTTTGGATTTCCGAACACCTTTG
AAAGCAAAGATCATCAACATCTGCATTTGGCTACTGGCATCATCTGTTGGTATATCAGCGATAGTCCTTG
GGGTGACCCAACCCCGGGATGGAGCAGTGGTATGCACGCTCCAGTTCCCCAGCCCCAGCTGGTACTGGGA
CACTGTGACCAAGATCTGCGTCTTCATCTTTGCCTTCGTGATCCCTGTCCTCATCATCATCGTCTGCTAC
ACCCTGATGATCCTGCGTCTCAAGAGCGTCCGGCTCCTTTCTGGCTCCCGAGAGAAAGATCGCAACCTGC
GTAGGATCACCAGACTGGTCCTGGTGGTGGTGGCAGTCTTCGTCGTCTGCTGGACTCCCATTCACATATT
CATCCTAGTTCAGGCTCTGGGGAGCACCTCCCACAGCACAGCTGCTCTCTCCAGCTATTACTTCTGCATC
GCCTTAGGCTATACCAACAGTAGCCTGAATCCCATTCTCTACGCCTTTCTTGATGAAAACTTCAAGCGGT
GTTTCCGGGACTTCTGCTTTCCACTGAAGATGAGGATGGAGCGGCAGAGCACTAGCAGAGTCCGAAATAC
AGTTCAGGATCCTGCTTACCTGAGGGACATCGATGGGATGAATAAACCAGTATGATCTAGA
