>Addgene plasmid #24503 | pcDNA3-Ro2 | addgene partial sequence | sequence record 30253 | 24503 with BGH-rev
TAGAATAGGGCCCTCTAGATCATACTGGTTTATTCATCCCATCGATGTCCCTCAGGTAAGCAGGATCCTG
AACTGTATTTCGGACTCTGCTAGTGCTCTGCCGCTCCATCCTCATCTTCAGTGGAAAGCAGAAGTCCCGG
AAACACCGCTTGAAGTTTTCATCAAGAAAGGCGTAGAGAATGGGATTCAGGCTACTGTTGGTATAGCCTA
AGGCGATGCAGAAGTAATAGCTGGAGAGAGCAGCTGTGCTGTGGGAGGTGCTCCCCAGAGCCTGAACCAG
GATGAATATGTGAATGGGAGTCCAGCAGACGACGAAGACTGCCACCACCACCAGGACCAGTCTGGTGATC
CTACGCAGGTTGCGATCTTTCTCTCGGGAGCCAGAAAGGAGCCGGACGCTCTTGAGACGCAGGATCATCA
GGGTGTAGCAGACGATGATGATGAGGACAGGGATCACGAAGGCAAAGATGAAGACGCAGATCTTGGTCAC
AGTGTCCCAGTACCAGCTGGGGCTGGGGAACTGGAGCGTGCATACCACTGCTCCATCCCGGGGTTGGGTC
ACCCCAAGGACTATCGCTGATATACCAACAGATGATGCCAGTAGCCAAATGCAGATGTTGATGATCTTTG
CTTTCAAAGGTGTTCGGAAATCCAAAGCTTTCACAGGGTGGCACACGGCAATGTAACGGTCCACACTCAT
CATGGTCAAGGTGAATATGCTGGTAAACATGTTGTAGTAGTCAATGGAAATGACAATCTTGCACAGAACA
TCTCCAAAAGGCCAAGAATTCATCAAGTAGACCGTACTCTGAAAGGGCATGGTTGTAGTAACTAAAGCAT
CTGCCAAAGCCAGGTTAAATATGTAAATGTTGGTTGCTGTCTTCATCTTTGTGTATCGGATGATCACGAA
C
