>Addgene plasmid #24503 | pcDNA3-Ro2 | addgene partial sequence | sequence record 30254 | 24503 with CMV-F
CTCTCTGGCTAACTAGAGAACCCACTGCTTACTGGCTTATCGAAATTAATACGACTCACTATAGGGAGAC
CCAAGCTTGGTACCGGGCCCCCCCTCGAGCAGCTGAAGCTTGCTTGTTCTTTTTGCAGAAGCTCAGAATA
AACGCTCAACTTTGGCAGATCCACCATGGACAGCAAAGGTTCGTCGCAGAAAGGGTCCCGCCTGCTCCTG
CTGCTGGTGGTGTCAAATCTACTCTTGTGCCAGGGTGTGGTCTCCGATTACAAAGATGATGATGATGTCG
ACTCCCCGATCCAGATCTTCCGCGGGGAGCCGGGCCCTACCTGCGCCCCGAGCGCCTGCCTGCCCCCCAA
CAGCAGCGCCTGGTTTCCCGGCTGGGCCGAGCCCGACAGCAACGGCAGCGCCGGCTCGGAGGACGCGCAG
CTGGAGCCCGCGCACATCTCCCCGGCCATCCCGGTCATCATCACGGCGGTCTACTCCGTAGTGTTCGTCG
TGGGCTTGGTGGGCAACTCGCTGGTCATGTTCGTGATCATCCGATACACAAAGATGAAGACAGCAACCAA
CATTTACATATTTAACCTGGCTTTGGCAGATGCTTTAGTTACTACAACCATGCCCTTTCAGAGTACGGTC
TACTTGATGAATTCTTGGCCTTTTGGAGATGTTCTGTGCAAGATTGTCATTTCCATTGACTACTACAACA
