[The description below was written by a language model from this plasmid's Addgene catalogue record.]
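Description:
pcDNA3-Ro2 is a mammalian expression plasmid built on the Invitrogen pcDNA3 backbone (about 5.4 kb without insert). It is propagated in E. coli as a high-copy plasmid under ampicillin selection. No feature table is provided, so the regulatory elements are not itemised. However, the listed sequencing primers (CMV forward and BGH reverse) fit the standard pcDNA3 layout, in which a CMV immediate-early promoter drives the insert and a bovine growth hormone polyadenylation signal terminates it. The insert was placed by restriction cloning, with KpnI/XhoI sites retained at the 5′ end and the XbaI site at the 3′ end destroyed.

The payload is Ro2, an engineered version of the human kappa opioid receptor (OPRK1). It belongs to the RASSL class, meaning receptors activated solely by synthetic ligands. Ro2 carries a block of substitutions in extracellular loop 2 and an E297Q change in extracellular loop 3, and the record states that these mutations make it a RASSL. In general, this design reduces responsiveness to endogenous peptide ligands while keeping activation by small-molecule synthetic agonists. The receptor has two N-terminal additions: a FLAG epitope for detection and a prolactin-derived leader. The record labels this leader an "NLS", but a hydrophobic N-terminal sequence of this kind from a secreted hormone would normally act as a signal peptide promoting membrane insertion and surface expression.

According to the associated publication title, the receptor is a specifically designed Gi-coupled receptor for controlling signalling. The plasmid is therefore suited to expressing Ro2 in transfected mammalian cells so that Gi pathway activation can be triggered on demand with a synthetic ligand.
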