Addgene plasmid #24503: pcDNA3-Ro2
Depositing lab: Bruce Conklin. Depositing organization: J. David Gladstone Institutes. Publication: Controlling signaling with a specifically designed Gi-coupled receptor. Coward P, Wada HG, Falk MS, Chan SD, Meng F, Akil H, Conklin BR.. Proc Natl Acad Sci U S A. 1998 Jan 6;95(1):352-7. 10.1073/pnas.95.1.352 PubMed 9419379.
Backbone
  Vector backbone: pcDNA3
  Backbone manufacturer: Invitrogen
  Backbone size w/o insert (bp): 5400
  Vector type: Mammalian Expression
Growth in bacteria
  Bacterial resistance: Ampicillin, 100 μg/mL
  Growth temperature: 37°C
  Growth strain: DH5alpha
  Copy number: High Copy
Gene/Insert
  Gene/Insert name: RASSL Ro2 (alt names: Ro2; KOR)
  Species: H. sapiens (human)
  Mutation: mutations in extracellular loops 2 (see comments below) and 3 (E297Q), making it a RASSL.
  Entrez Gene: OPRK1 (a.k.a. K-OR-1, KOP, KOR, KOR-1, KOR1, OPRK)
  Tag / fusion protein: FLAG (N terminal on insert); NLS from prolactin (N terminal on insert)
  Cloning method: Restriction Enzyme; 5′ cloning site KpnI/XhoI (not destroyed); 3′ cloning site XbaI (destroyed during cloning)
  Sequencing primers: 5′ CMV-F; 3′ BGH-rev
Terms and licenses: Academic/Nonprofit Terms; Industry Terms: Not Available to Industry
Depositor comments: Extracellular Loop 2 (EL2) mutations shown in lowercase: aSSVGISAIVLGvTqpRdgavvCtLQFPspswyWDtvt Prolactin NLS sequence: MDSKGSSQKGSRLLLLLVVSNLLLCQGVVS For more information about this plasmid see: http://openwetware.org/wiki/R02-ORF
How to cite: pcDNA3-Ro2 was a gift from Bruce Conklin (Addgene plasmid # 24503 ; http://n2t.net/addgene:24503 ; RRID:Addgene_24503)
